>Addgene plasmid #113183 | pAW151 | addgene full sequence | sequence record 217634 | Addgene NGS Result
GGGGAATTGTGAGCGGATAACAATTCCCCTGTAGAAATAATTTTGTTTAACTTTAATAAGGAGATATACC
ATGGCGATGACCTGGCTTCCCCTTAATCCCATTCCACTCAAAGATCGCGTCTCCATGATCTTTCTGCAAT
ATGGGCAGATCGATGTAATAGATGGCGCGTTTGTACTTATCGACAAGACAGGGATCCGCACTCATATTCC
TGTTGGCTCGGTTGCCTGCATCATGCTGGAACCTGGTACACGGGTTTCGCATGCAGCTGTACGCCTGGCT
GCGCAAGTTGGAACATTGTTGGTATGGGTGGGGGAAGCGGGCGTTCGTGTTTATGCTTCTGGTCAGCCTG
GAGGTGCGCGTTCAGATAAGCTGCTCTATCAGGCAAAACTTGCTCTGGATGAAGATTTGCGTCTGAAGGT
CGTACGTAAAATGTTTGAACTTCGGTTTGGAGAACCTGCGCCTGCCCGGCGCTCCGTAGAGCAACTCAGA
GGTATAGAAGGCAGTCGCGTGGCAGCAACCTACGCACTTCTGGCGAAGCAATACGGCGTGACATGGAATG
GACGTCGCTACGATCCGAAAGACTGGGAAAAGGGCGATACGATCAACCAATGCATTAGCGCTGCAACTTC
CTGTTTATACGGCGTAACTGAAGCGGCGATACTTGCAGCTGGTTATGCACCAGCTATTGGGTTTGTGCAT
ACAGGAAAGCCTCTTTCCTTTGTTTACGATATTGCAGACATCATTAAATTTGACACTGTTGTACCGAAAG
CTTTTGAGATAGCGCGTCGTAACCCTGGTGAGCCGGACCGGGAAGTCCGTTTGGCGTGCAGGGATATTTT
TCGCAGTAGTAAAACATTAGCCAAATTGATTCCGCTTATAGAGGACGTGCTTGCCGCTGGAGAAATACAA
CCGCCGGCCCCACCTGAAGATGCACAGCCTGTTGCCATTCCGCTTCCTGTTTCACTGGGAGATGCAGGCC
ATCGCTCGAGCTGAAGGAGATATACC
[282 nt withheld, positions 1007-1288]
TGAGCGGCCGCACTCGAGTCTGGTAAAGAAACCGCTGCTGCGAAATTTGAACGCCAGCACATGGACTCGT
CTACTAGCGCAGCTTAATTAACCTAGGCTGCTGCCACCGCTGAGCAATAACTAGCATAACCCCTTGGGGC
CTCTAAACGGGTCTTGAGGGGTTTTTTGCTGAAACCTCAGGCATTTGAGAAGCACACGGTCACACTGCTT
CCGGTAGTCAATAAACCGGTAAACCAGCAATAGACATAAGCGGCTATTTAACGACCCTGCCCTGAACCGA
CGACCGGGTCATCGTGGCCGGATCTTGCGGCCCCTCGGCTTGAACGAATTGTTAGACATTATTTGCCGAC
TACCTTGGTGATCTCGCCTTTCACGTAGTGGACAAATTCTTCCAACTGATCTGCGCGCGAGGCCAAGCGA
TCTTCTTCTTGTCCAAGATAAGCCTGTCTAGCTTCAAGTATGACGGGCTGATACTGGGCCGGCAGGCGCT
CCATTGCCCAGTCGGCAGCGACATCCTTCGGCGCGATTTTGCCGGTTACTGCGCTGTACCAAATGCGGGA
CAACGTAAGCACTACATTTCGCTCATCGCCAGCCCAGTCGGGCGGCGAGTTCCATAGCGTTAAGGTTTCA
TTTAGCGCCTCAAATAGATCCTGTTCAGGAACCGGATCAAAGAGTTCCTCCGCCGCTGGACCTACCAAGG
CAACGCTATGTTCTCTTGCTTTTGTCAGCAAGATAGCCAGATCAATGTCGATCGTGGCTGGCTCGAAGAT
ACCTGCAAGAATGTCATTGCGCTGCCATTCTCCAAATTGCAGTTCGCGCTTAGCTGGATAACGCCACGGA
ATGATGTCGTCGTGCACAACAATGGTGACTTCTACAGCGCGGAGAATCTCGCTCTCTCCAGGGGAAGCCG
AAGTTTCCAAAAGGTCGTTGATCAAAGCTCGCCGCGTTGTTTCATCAAGCCTTACGGTCACCGTAACCAG
CAAATCAATATCACTGTGTGGCTTCAGGCCGCCATCCACTGCGGAGCCGTACAAATGTACGGCCAGCAAC
GTCGGTTCGAGATGGCGCTCGATGACGCCAACTACCTCTGATAGTTGAGTCGATACTTCGGCGATCACCG
CTTCCCTCATACTCTTCCTTTTTCAATATTATTGAAGCATTTATCAGGGTTATTGTCTCATGAGCGGATA
CATATTTGAATGTATTTAGAAAAATAAACAAATAGCTAGCTCACTCGGTCGCTACGCTCCGGGCGTGAGA
CTGCGGCGGGCGCTGCGGACACATACAAAGTTACCCACAGATTCCGTGGATAAGCAGGGGACTAACATGT
GAGGCAAAACAGCAGGGCCGCGCCGGTGGCGTTTTTCCATAGGCTCCGCCCTCCTGCCAGAGTTCACATA
AACAGACGCTTTTCCGGTGCATCTGTGGGAGCCGTGAGGCTCAACCATGAATCTGACAGTACGGGCGAAA
CCCGACAGGACTTAAAGATCCCCACCGTTTCCGGCGGGTCGCTCCCTCTTGCGCTCTCCTGTTCCGACCC
TGCCGTTTACCGGATACCTGTTCCGCCTTTCTCCCTTACGGGAAGTGTGGCGCTTTCTCATAGCTCACAC
ACTGGTATCTCGGCTCGGTGTAGGTCGTTCGCTCCAAGCTGGGCTGTAAGCAAGAACTCCCCGTTCAGCC
CGACTGCTGCGCCTTATCCGGTAACTGTTCACTTGAGTCCAACCCGGAAAAGCACGGTAAAACGCCACTG
GCAGCAGCCATTGGTAACTGGGAGTTCGCAGAGGATTTGTTTAGCTAAACACGCGGTTGCTCTTGAAGTG
TGCGCCAAAGTCCGGCTACACTGGAAGGACAGATTTGGTTGCTGTGCTCTGCGAAAGCCAGTTACCACGG
TTAAGCAGTTCCCCAACTGACTTAACCTTCGATCAAACCACCTCCCCAGGTGGTTTTTTCGTTTACAGGG
CAAAAGATTACGCGCAGAAAAAAAGGATCTCAAGAAGATCCTTTGATCTTTTCTACTGAACCGCTCTAGA
TTTCAGTGCAATTTATCTCTTCAAATGTAGCACCTGAAGTCAGCCCCATACGATATAAGTTGTAATTCTC
ATGTTAGTCATGCCCCGCGCCCACCGGAAGGAGCTGACTGGGTTGAAGGCTCTCAAGGGCATCGGTCGAG
ATCCCGGTGCCTAATGAGTGAGCTAACTTACATTAATTGCGTTGCGCTCACTGCCCGCTTTCCAGTCGGG
AAACCTGTCGTGCCAGCTGCATTAATGAATCGGCCAACGCGCGGGGAGAGGCGGTTTGCGTATTGGGCGC
CAGGGTGGTTTTTCTTTTCACCAGTGAGACGGGCAACAGCTGATTGCCCTTCACCGCCTGGCCCTGAGAG
AGTTGCAGCAAGCGGTCCACGCTGGTTTGCCCCAGCAGGCGAAAATCCTGTTTGATGGTGGTTAACGGCG
GGATATAACATGAGCTGTCTTCGGTATCGTCGTATCCCACTACCGAGATGTCCGCACCAACGCGCAGCCC
GGACTCGGTAATGGCGCGCATTGCGCCCAGCGCCATCTGATCGTTGGCAACCAGCATCGCAGTGGGAACG
ATGCCCTCATTCAGCATTTGCATGGTTTGTTGAAAACCGGACATGGCACTCCAGTCGCCTTCCCGTTCCG
CTATCGGCTGAATTTGATTGCGAGTGAGATATTTATGCCAGCCAGCCAGACGCAGACGCGCCGAGACAGA
ACTTAATGGGCCCGCTAACAGCGCGATTTGCTGGTGACCCAATGCGACCAGATGCTCCACGCCCAGTCGC
GTACCGTCTTCATGGGAGAAAATAATACTGTTGATGGGTGTCTGGTCAGAGACATCAAGAAATAACGCCG
GAACATTAGTGCAGGCAGCTTCCACAGCAATGGCATCCTGGTCATCCAGCGGATAGTTAATGATCAGCCC
ACTGACGCGTTGCGCGAGAAGATTGTGCACCGCCGCTTTACAGGCTTCGACGCCGCTTCGTTCTACCATC
GACACCACCACGCTGGCACCCAGTTGATCGGCGCGAGATTTAATCGCCGCGACAATTTGCGACGGCGCGT
GCAGGGCCAGACTGGAGGTGGCAACGCCAATCAGCAACGACTGTTTGCCCGCCAGTTGTTGTGCCACGCG
GTTGGGAATGTAATTCAGCTCCGCCATCGCCGCTTCCACTTTTTCCCGCGTTTTCGCAGAAACGTGGCTG
GCCTGGTTCACCACGCGGGAAACGGTCTGATAAGAGACACCGGCATACTCTGCGACATCGTATAACGTTA
CTGGTTTCACATTCACCACCCTGAATTGACTCTCTTCCGGGCGCTATCATGCCATACCGCGAAAGGTTTT
GCGCCATTCGATGGTGTCCGGGATCTCGACGCTCTCCCTTATGCGACTCCTGCATTAGGAAATTAATACG
ACTCACTATA
Features (pLannotate 1.2.2; 16 found; start..end, strand, type, name):
      3..27      +  protein_bind   lac operator: The lac repressor binds to the lac operator to inhibit transcription in E. coli. This inhibition can be relieved by adding lactose or isopropyl-β-D-thiogalactopyranoside (IPTG). lac repressor encoded by lacI
     42..64      +  RBS            RBS: efficient ribosome binding site from bacteriophage T7 gene 10 (Olins and Rangwala, 1989)
     77..991     +  CDS            ygbT: CAS1_ECOLI - Also known as cas1. Experimental evidence at protein level: Swiss-Prot protein existence level 1. CRISPR (clustered regularly interspaced short palindromic repeat), is an adaptive immune system that provides protection against mobile genetic elements (viruses, transposable elements and conjugative plasmids) (PubMed:21255106, PubMed:24920831, PubMed:24793649). CRISPR clusters contain sequences complementary to antecedent mobile elements and target invading nucleic acids. CRISPR clusters are transcribed and processed into CRISPR RNA (crRNA). The Cas1-Cas2 complex is involved in CRIS
   1007..1288    +  CDS            ygbF (sequence withheld): CAS2_ECOLI - Also known as cas2. Experimental evidence at protein level: Swiss-Prot protein existence level 1. CRISPR (clustered regularly interspaced short palindromic repeat), is an adaptive immune system that provides protection against mobile genetic elements (viruses, transposable elements and conjugative plasmids) (PubMed:21255106, PubMed:24920831, PubMed:24793649). CRISPR clusters contain sequences complementary to antecedent mobile elements and target invading nucleic acids. CRISPR clusters are transcribed and processed into CRISPR RNA (crRNA). The Cas1-Cas2 complex is involved in CRIS
   1313..1354    +  CDS            S-Tag (fragment): affinity and epitope tag derived from pancreatic ribonuclease A
   1384..1401    +  CDS            SET1 (fragment): solubility-enhancement tag derived from T7 phage gene 10B
   1409..1456    +  terminator     T7 terminator: transcription terminator for bacteriophage T7 RNA polymerase
   1627..2418    -  CDS            SmR: aminoglycoside adenylyltransferase (Murphy, 1985); aadA; confers resistance to spectinomycin and streptomycin
   2419..2510    -  promoter       AmpR promoter: bla
   2558..3296    -  rep_origin     CloDF13 ori: Plasmids containing the CloDF13 (CDF) origin of replication can be propagated in E. coli cells that contain additional plasmids with compatible origins.
   3393..3457    -  CDS            TcR (fragment): tetracycline efflux protein; tet; confers resistance to tetracycline
   3472..3493    -  protein_bind   CAP binding site: CAP binding activates transcription in the presence of cAMP. E. coli catabolite activator protein
   3506..4588    -  CDS            lacI: lac repressor; lacI; The lac repressor binds to the lac operator to inhibit transcription in E. coli. This inhibition can be relieved by adding lactose or isopropyl-β-D-thiogalactopyranoside (IPTG).
   4589..4666    -  promoter       lacI promoter: lacI
   4674..4709    -  CDS            TcR (fragment): tetracycline efflux protein; tet; confers resistance to tetracycline
   4712..2       +  promoter       T7 promoter (across the origin): promoter for bacteriophage T7 RNA polymerase
