[The description below was written by a language model from this plasmid's Addgene catalogue record and pLannotate feature annotations shown in this document.]
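Description:
pAW151 is a 4,728 bp bacterial expression plasmid built on the pCDF1b backbone for co-producing untagged E. coli Cas1 carrying the R146A substitution together with E. coli Cas2. It replicates from the CloDF13 (CDF) origin, which the record lists as low copy and which is compatible with other common origins, so the plasmid can coexist in a cell with additional expression vectors. Selection relies on the aadA aminoglycoside adenylyltransferase gene (SmR), here driven by the bla (AmpR) promoter and conferring streptomycin and spectinomycin resistance.

Expression is controlled by a T7 promoter spanning the sequence origin, followed directly by a lac operator and the strong ribosome binding site from phage T7 gene 10. The cas1 (ygbT) and cas2 (ygbF) coding sequences lie one after the other on the same strand, separated by a short gap, and are followed by a T7 terminator. This indicates a single bicistronic transcript, although no separate ribosome binding site is annotated ahead of cas2. A lacI gene with its own promoter supplies the repressor, so transcription requires a host providing T7 RNA polymerase and is induced with IPTG. Fragments of an S-Tag and a SET1 solubility tag are annotated downstream of cas2; given that the proteins are described as untagged, these appear to be untranslated backbone remnants. The short TcR fragments and CAP binding site are likewise probably backbone remnants.

Cas1 and Cas2 form the integrase complex responsible for CRISPR spacer acquisition. The plasmid comes from structural work on the CRISPR genome integration complex, and it presumably provides mutant Cas1–Cas2 for comparison with wild type, though the record does not state what effect R146A has.
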