Addgene plasmid #113183: pAW151
Purpose: E. coli expression vector for untagged E. coli Cas1 R146A + Cas2
Depositing lab: Jennifer Doudna. Depositing organization: University of California, Berkeley. Publication: Structures of the CRISPR genome integration complex. Wright AV, Liu JJ, Knott GJ, Doxzen KW, Nogales E, Doudna JA. Science. 2017 Sep 15;357(6356):1113-1118. doi: 10.1126/science.aao0679. Epub 2017 Jul 20. PubMed 28729350.
Backbone
  Vector backbone: pCDF1b
  Backbone size w/o insert (bp): 4000
  Total vector size (bp): 4728
  Vector type: Bacterial Expression
Growth in bacteria
  Bacterial resistance: Streptomycin, 50 μg/mL
  Growth temperature: 37°C
  Growth strain: DH5alpha
  Copy number: Low Copy
Gene/Insert 1
  Gene/Insert name: Cas1
  Species: E. coli
  Insert size (bp): 924
  Mutation: R146A
Gene/Insert 2
  Gene/Insert name: Cas2
  Species: E. coli
  Insert size (bp): 285
Terms and licenses: Academic/Nonprofit Terms; Industry Terms: Not Available to Industry
How to cite: pAW151 was a gift from Jennifer Doudna (Addgene plasmid # 113183 ; http://n2t.net/addgene:113183 ; RRID:Addgene_113183)
